Addgene plasmid #76986: STK33 gRNA (BRDN0001149120)
Purpose: 3rd generation lentiviral gRNA plasmid targeting human STK33
Depositing lab: John Doench & David Root. Depositing organization: Broad Institute. Publication: Optimized sgRNA design to maximize activity and minimize off-target effects of CRISPR-Cas9. Doench JG, Fusi N, Sullender M, Hegde M, Vaimberg EW, Donovan KF, Smith I, Tothova Z, Wilen C, Orchard R, Virgin HW, Listgarten J, Root DE. Nat Biotechnol. 2016 Jan 18. doi: 10.1038/nbt.3437. PubMed 26780180.
Backbone
  Vector backbone: lentiGuide-Puro
  Backbone manufacturer: Zhang Lab (Addgene plasmid # 52963)
  Vector type: Mammalian Expression, Lentiviral, CRISPR
  Selectable markers: Puromycin
Growth in bacteria
  Bacterial resistance: Ampicillin, 100 μg/mL
  Growth temperature: 37°C
  Growth strain: DH5alpha
  Copy number: High Copy
Gene/Insert
  Gene/Insert name: STK33 (alt names: STK33; NM_001289058.1)
  gRNA/shRNA sequence: TGTGAAGTTACTTGAACGAG
  Species: H. sapiens (human)
  Entrez Gene: STK33
  Promoter: hU6
  Cloning method: Unknown
  Sequencing primers: 5′ U6-F; 3′ pS2-R
Terms and licenses: Academic/Nonprofit Terms; Industry Terms: Not Available to Industry
Depositor comments: The gRNA was designed to target the following Genbank reference sequence(s): NM_001289058.1,NM_001289061.1,NM_030906.3. Note that this plasmid does NOT contain Cas9. It should be used in conjunction with lentiCas9-Blast (Addgene #52962) or otherwise with cell lines already expressing Cas9. Browse the full kinome gRNA library at http://www.addgene.org/pooled-library/broadgpp-human-kinome/ or visit http://www.broadinstitute.org/rnai/public/ for detailed protocols and information.
How to cite: STK33 gRNA (BRDN0001149120) was a gift from John Doench & David Root (Addgene plasmid # 76986 ; http://n2t.net/addgene:76986 ; RRID:Addgene_76986)
