[The description below was written by a language model from this plasmid's Addgene catalogue record and pLannotate feature annotations shown in this document.]
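Description:
STK33 gRNA (BRDN0001149120) is a third-generation lentiviral guide RNA plasmid built on the lentiGuide-Puro backbone and designed to direct Streptococcus pyogenes Cas9 to the human serine/threonine kinase gene STK33. The assembled sequence is 8,323 nt. In bacteria it is maintained at high copy from a ColE1/pUC-type origin and selected with ampicillin through the β-lactamase gene. An f1 origin, an SV40 origin and poly(A) signal, T7 and T3 promoters, and remnants of lac elements are also present in the backbone.

The lentiviral transfer cassette begins with an RSV promoter fused to a truncated HIV-1 5' LTR, which makes genomic RNA production Tat-independent. This is followed by the Ψ packaging signal with a partial gag sequence and then the Rev response element for nuclear export of the unspliced vector RNA. It ends with a ΔU3 self-inactivating 3' LTR. Between the LTRs, a human U6 RNA polymerase III promoter drives the STK33-targeting spacer joined to the SpCas9 gRNA scaffold. A cPPT/CTS element, which aids nuclear import of the provirus, lies just downstream. A separate EF-1α promoter with its intron A expresses puromycin N-acetyltransferase for selection of transduced mammalian cells, and a WPRE enhances transcript expression.

The plasmid does not encode Cas9, so it must be paired with a separate Cas9 vector or used in cells that already express the nuclease. The guide was designed against several STK33 reference transcripts and belongs to a human kinome gRNA collection produced alongside work on optimised sgRNA design. Its typical use is knockout of STK33 in human cells after lentiviral delivery.
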