Features (pLannotate 1.2.2; 29 found; start..end, strand, type, name):
     14..80      +  CDS            small t antigen (fragment): SV40 (simian virus 40) small t antigen
    106..317     +  promoter       EF-1α core promoter: core promoter for human elongation factor EF-1α
    318..1256    +  intron         EF-1α intron A: intron upstream of the start codon of human EF-1α
   1278..1877    +  CDS            PuroR (fragment): puromycin N-acetyltransferase; pac from Streptomyces; confers resistance to puromycin
   1893..2481    +  misc_feature   WPRE: woodchuck hepatitis virus posttranscriptional regulatory element
   2532..2551    +  misc_feature   cPPT/CTS (fragment): central polypurine tract and central termination sequence of HIV-1
   2553..2786    +  LTR            3' LTR (ΔU3): self-inactivating 3' long terminal repeat (LTR) from HIV-1
   2864..2985    +  polyA_signal   SV40 poly(A) signal: SV40 polyadenylation signal
   3025..3160    +  rep_origin     SV40 ori: SV40 origin of replication
   3181..3199    -  promoter       T7 promoter: promoter for bacteriophage T7 RNA polymerase
   3207..3362    +  CDS            lacZα (fragment): LacZα fragment of β-galactosidase; lacZ fragment
   3367..3795    +  rep_origin     f1 ori (sequence partly withheld): f1 bacteriophage origin of replication; arrow indicates direction of (+) strand synthesis
   3848..3952    +  promoter       AmpR promoter: bla
   3953..4813    +  CDS            AmpR: β-lactamase; bla; confers resistance to ampicillin, carbenicillin, and related antibiotics
   4984..5572    +  rep_origin     ori: high-copy-number ColE1/pMB1/pBR322/pUC origin of replication
   5755..5847    +  CDS            lacI (fragment): lac repressor; lacI; The lac repressor binds to the lac operator to inhibit transcription in E. coli. This inhibition can be relieved by adding lactose or isopropyl-β-D-thiogalactopyranoside (IPTG).
   5860..5881    +  protein_bind   CAP binding site: CAP binding activates transcription in the presence of cAMP. E. coli catabolite activator protein
   5896..5926    +  promoter       lac promoter: promoter for the E. coli lac operon
   5934..5950    +  protein_bind   lac operator: The lac repressor binds to the lac operator to inhibit transcription in E. coli. This inhibition can be relieved by adding lactose or isopropyl-β-D-thiogalactopyranoside (IPTG). lac repressor encoded by lacI
   5995..6013    +  promoter       T3 promoter: promoter for bacteriophage T3 RNA polymerase
   6041..6267    +  promoter       RSV promoter: Rous sarcoma virus enhancer/promoter
   6268..6448    +  LTR            5' LTR (truncated): truncated 5' long terminal repeat (LTR) from HIV-1
   6495..6620    +  misc_feature   HIV-1 Ψ: packaging signal of human immunodeficiency virus type 1
   6604..6967    +  CDS            HIV-1 gag (fragment): gag protein from human immunodeficiency virus 1; gag
   7113..7346    +  misc_feature   RRE: The Rev response element (RRE) of HIV-1 allows for Rev-dependent mRNA export from the nucleus to the cytoplasm.
   7723..7749    +  CDS            Rev (fragment): human immunodeficiency virus 1 (HIV-1) Rev protein; rev; enhances nuclear export of unspliced and incompletely spliced viral mRNAs
   7753..7993    +  promoter       U6 promoter: RNA polymerase III promoter for human U6 snRNA
   8023..8098    +  misc_RNA       gRNA scaffold: guide RNA scaffold for the Streptococcus pyogenes CRISPR/Cas9 system
   8154..8271    +  misc_feature   cPPT/CTS: central polypurine tract and central termination sequence of HIV-1
>Addgene plasmid #76986 | STK33 gRNA (BRDN0001149120) | addgene full sequence | sequence record 186892 | Addgene Assembled Sequence
CCCGGGTGCAAAGATGGATAAAGTTTTAAACAGAGAGGAATCTTTGCAGCTAATGGACCTTCTAGGTCTT
GAAAGGAGTGGGAATTGGCTCCGGTGCCCGTCAGTGGGCAGAGCGCACATCGCCCACAGTCCCCGAGAAG
TTGGGGGGAGGGGTCGGCAATTGATCCGGTGCCTAGAGAAGGTGGCGCGGGGTAAACTGGGAAAGTGATG
TCGTGTACTGGCTCCGCCTTTTTCCCGAGGGTGGGGGAGAACCGTATATAAGTGCAGTAGTCGCCGTGAA
CGTTCTTTTTCGCAACGGGTTTGCCGCCAGAACACAGGTAAGTGCCGTGTGTGGTTCCCGCGGGCCTGGC
CTCTTTACGGGTTATGGCCCTTGCGTGCCTTGAATTACTTCCACCTGGCTGCAGTACGTGATTCTTGATC
CCGAGCTTCGGGTTGGAAGTGGGTGGGAGAGTTCGAGGCCTTGCGCTTAAGGAGCCCCTTCGCCTCGTGC
TTGAGTTGAGGCCTGGCCTGGGCGCTGGGGCCGCCGCGTGCGAATCTGGTGGCACCTTCGCGCCTGTCTC
GCTGCTTTCGATAAGTCTCTAGCCATTTAAAATTTTTGATGACCTGCTGCGACGCTTTTTTTCTGGCAAG
ATAGTCTTGTAAATGCGGGCCAAGATCTGCACACTGGTATTTCGGTTTTTGGGGCCGCGGGCGGCGACGG
GGCCCGTGCGTCCCAGCGCACATGTTCGGCGAGGCGGGGCCTGCGAGCGCGGCCACCGAGAATCGGACGG
GGGTAGTCTCAAGCTGGCCGGCCTGCTCTGGTGCCTGGCCTCGCGCCGCCGTGTATCGCCCCGCCCTGGG
CGGCAAGGCTGGCCCGGTCGGCACCAGTTGCGTGAGCGGAAAGATGGCCGCTTCCCGGCCCTGCTGCAGG
GAGCTCAAAATGGAGGACGCGGCGCTCGGGAGAGCGGGCGGGTGAGTCACCCACACAAAGGAAAAGGGCC
TTTCCGTCCTCAGCCGTCGCTTCATGTGACTCCACGGAGTACCGGGCGCCGTCCAGGCACCTCGATTAGT
TCTCGAGCTTTTGGAGTACGTCGTCTTTAGGTTGGGGGGAGGGGTTTTATGCGATGGAGTTTCCCCACAC
TGAGTGGGTGGAGACTGAAGTTAGGCCAGCTTGGCACTTGATGTAATTCTCCTTGGAATTTGCCCTTTTT
GAGTTTGGATCTTGGTTCATTCTCAAGCCTCAGACAGTGGTTCAAAGTTTTTTTCTTCCATTTCAGGTGT
CGTGACGTACGGCCACCATGACCGAGTACAAGCCCACGGTGCGCCTCGCCACCCGCGACGACGTCCCCAG
GGCCGTACGCACCCTCGCCGCCGCGTTCGCCGACTACCCCGCCACGCGCCACACCGTCGATCCGGACCGC
CACATCGAGCGGGTCACCGAGCTGCAAGAACTCTTCCTCACGCGCGTCGGGCTCGACATCGGCAAGGTGT
GGGTCGCGGACGACGGCGCCGCCGTGGCGGTCTGGACCACGCCGGAGAGCGTCGAAGCGGGGGCGGTGTT
CGCCGAGATCGGCCCGCGCATGGCCGAGTTGAGCGGTTCCCGGCTGGCCGCGCAGCAACAGATGGAAGGC
CTCCTGGCGCCGCACCGGCCCAAGGAGCCCGCGTGGTTCCTGGCCACCGTCGGAGTCTCGCCCGACCACC
AGGGCAAGGGTCTGGGCAGCGCCGTCGTGCTCCCCGGAGTGGAGGCGGCCGAGCGCGCCGGGGTGCCCGC
CTTCCTGGAGACCTCCGCGCCCCGCAACCTCCCCTTCTACGAGCGGCTCGGCTTCACCGTCACCGCCGAC
GTCGAGGTGCCCGAAGGACCGCGCACCTGGTGCATGACCCGCAAGCCCGGTGCCTGAACGCGTTAAGTCG
ACAATCAACCTCTGGATTACAAAATTTGTGAAAGATTGACTGGTATTCTTAACTATGTTGCTCCTTTTAC
GCTATGTGGATACGCTGCTTTAATGCCTTTGTATCATGCTATTGCTTCCCGTATGGCTTTCATTTTCTCC
TCCTTGTATAAATCCTGGTTGCTGTCTCTTTATGAGGAGTTGTGGCCCGTTGTCAGGCAACGTGGCGTGG
TGTGCACTGTGTTTGCTGACGCAACCCCCACTGGTTGGGGCATTGCCACCACCTGTCAGCTCCTTTCCGG
GACTTTCGCTTTCCCCCTCCCTATTGCCACGGCGGAACTCATCGCCGCCTGCCTTGCCCGCTGCTGGACA
GGGGCTCGGCTGTTGGGCACTGACAATTCCGTGGTGTTGTCGGGGAAATCATCGTCCTTTCCTTGGCTGC
TCGCCTGTGTTGCCACCTGGATTCTGCGCGGGACGTCCTTCTGCTACGTCCCTTCGGCCCTCAATCCAGC
GGACCTTCCTTCCCGCGGCCTGCTGCCGGCTCTGCGGCCTCTTCCGCGTCTTCGCCTTCGCCCTCAGACG
AGTCGGATCTCCCTTTGGGCCGCCTCCCCGCGTCGACTTTAAGACCAATGACTTACAAGGCAGCTGTAGA
TCTTAGCCACTTTTTAAAAGAAAAGGGGGGACTGGAAGGGCTAATTCACTCCCAACGAAGACAAGATCTG
CTTTTTGCTTGTACTGGGTCTCTCTGGTTAGACCAGATCTGAGCCTGGGAGCTCTCTGGCTAACTAGGGA
ACCCACTGCTTAAGCCTCAATAAAGCTTGCCTTGAGTGCTTCAAGTAGTGTGTGCCCGTCTGTTGTGTGA
CTCTGGTAACTAGAGATCCCTCAGACCCTTTTAGTCAGTGTGGAAAATCTCTAGCAGTACGTATAGTAGT
TCATGTCATCTTATTATTCAGTATTTATAACTTGCAAAGAAATGAATATCAGAGAGTGAGAGGAACTTGT
TTATTGCAGCTTATAATGGTTACAAATAAAGCAATAGCATCACAAATTTCACAAATAAAGCATTTTTTTC
ACTGCATTCTAGTTGTGGTTTGTCCAAACTCATCAATGTATCTTATCATGTCTGGCTCTAGCTATCCCGC
CCCTAACTCCGCCCATCCCGCCCCTAACTCCGCCCAGTTCCGCCCATTCTCCGCCCCATGGCTGACTAAT
TTTTTTTATTTATGCAGAGGCCGAGGCCGCCTCGGCCTCTGAGCTATTCCAGAAGTAGTGAGGAGGCTTT
TTTGGAGGCCTAGGGACGTACCCAATTCGCCCTATAGTGAGTCGTATTACGCGCGCTCACTGGCCGTCGT
TTTACAACGTCGTGACTGGGAAAACCCTGGCGTTACCCAACTTAATCGCCTTGCAGCACATCCCCCTTTC
GCCAGCTGGCGTAATAGCGAAGAGGCCCGCACCGATCGCCCTTCCCAACAGTTGCGCAGCCTGAATGGCG
AATGGG
[124 nt withheld, positions 3367-3490]
C
[91 nt withheld, positions 3492-3582]
A
[49 nt withheld, positions 3584-3632]
CCTTTGACGTTGGAGTCCACGTTCTTT
[37 nt withheld, positions 3660-3696]
ACCCTATCTCGGTCTATTCTTTTGATTTATAAGGGATTTTGCCGATTTCGGCCTATTGGTTAAAAAATGA
GCTGATTTAACAAAAATTTAACGCGAATTTTAACAAAATATTAACGCTTACAATTTAGGTGGCACTTTTC
GGGGAAATGTGCGCGGAACCCCTATTTGTTTATTTTTCTAAATACATTCAAATATGTATCCGCTCATGAG
ACAATAACCCTGATAAATGCTTCAATAATATTGAAAAAGGAAGAGTATGAGTATTCAACATTTCCGTGTC
GCCCTTATTCCCTTTTTTGCGGCATTTTGCCTTCCTGTTTTTGCTCACCCAGAAACGCTGGTGAAAGTAA
AAGATGCTGAAGATCAGTTGGGTGCACGAGTGGGTTACATCGAACTGGATCTCAACAGCGGTAAGATCCT
TGAGAGTTTTCGCCCCGAAGAACGTTTTCCAATGATGAGCACTTTTAAAGTTCTGCTATGTGGCGCGGTA
TTATCCCGTATTGACGCCGGGCAAGAGCAACTCGGTCGCCGCATACACTATTCTCAGAATGACTTGGTTG
AGTACTCACCAGTCACAGAAAAGCATCTTACGGATGGCATGACAGTAAGAGAATTATGCAGTGCTGCCAT
AACCATGAGTGATAACACTGCGGCCAACTTACTTCTGACAACGATCGGAGGACCGAAGGAGCTAACCGCT
TTTTTGCACAACATGGGGGATCATGTAACTCGCCTTGATCGTTGGGAACCGGAGCTGAATGAAGCCATAC
CAAACGACGAGCGTGACACCACGATGCCTGTAGCAATGGCAACAACGTTGCGCAAACTATTAACTGGCGA
ACTACTTACTCTAGCTTCCCGGCAACAATTAATAGACTGGATGGAGGCGGATAAAGTTGCAGGACCACTT
CTGCGCTCGGCCCTTCCGGCTGGCTGGTTTATTGCTGATAAATCTGGAGCCGGTGAGCGTGGGTCTCGCG
GTATCATTGCAGCACTGGGGCCAGATGGTAAGCCCTCCCGTATCGTAGTTATCTACACGACGGGGAGTCA
GGCAACTATGGATGAACGAAATAGACAGATCGCTGAGATAGGTGCCTCACTGATTAAGCATTGGTAACTG
TCAGACCAAGTTTACTCATATATACTTTAGATTGATTTAAAACTTCATTTTTAATTTAAAAGGATCTAGG
TGAAGATCCTTTTTGATAATCTCATGACCAAAATCCCTTAACGTGAGTTTTCGTTCCACTGAGCGTCAGA
CCCCGTAGAAAAGATCAAAGGATCTTCTTGAGATCCTTTTTTTCTGCGCGTAATCTGCTGCTTGCAAACA
AAAAAACCACCGCTACCAGCGGTGGTTTGTTTGCCGGATCAAGAGCTACCAACTCTTTTTCCGAAGGTAA
CTGGCTTCAGCAGAGCGCAGATACCAAATACTGTTCTTCTAGTGTAGCCGTAGTTAGGCCACCACTTCAA
GAACTCTGTAGCACCGCCTACATACCTCGCTCTGCTAATCCTGTTACCAGTGGCTGCTGCCAGTGGCGAT
AAGTCGTGTCTTACCGGGTTGGACTCAAGACGATAGTTACCGGATAAGGCGCAGCGGTCGGGCTGAACGG
GGGGTTCGTGCACACAGCCCAGCTTGGAGCGAACGACCTACACCGAACTGAGATACCTACAGCGTGAGCT
ATGAGAAAGCGCCACGCTTCCCGAAGGGAGAAAGGCGGACAGGTATCCGGTAAGCGGCAGGGTCGGAACA
GGAGAGCGCACGAGGGAGCTTCCAGGGGGAAACGCCTGGTATCTTTATAGTCCTGTCGGGTTTCGCCACC
TCTGACTTGAGCGTCGATTTTTGTGATGCTCGTCAGGGGGGCGGAGCCTATGGAAAAACGCCAGCAACGC
GGCCTTTTTACGGTTCCTGGCCTTTTGCTGGCCTTTTGCTCACATGTTCTTTCCTGCGTTATCCCCTGAT
TCTGTGGATAACCGTATTACCGCCTTTGAGTGAGCTGATACCGCTCGCCGCAGCCGAACGACCGAGCGCA
GCGAGTCAGTGAGCGAGGAAGCGGAAGAGCGCCCAATACGCAAACCGCCTCTCCCCGCGCGTTGGCCGAT
TCATTAATGCAGCTGGCACGACAGGTTTCCCGACTGGAAAGCGGGCAGTGAGCGCAACGCAATTAATGTG
AGTTAGCTCACTCATTAGGCACCCCAGGCTTTACACTTTATGCTTCCGGCTCGTATGTTGTGTGGAATTG
TGAGCGGATAACAATTTCACACAGGAAACAGCTATGACCATGATTACGCCAAGCGCGCAATTAACCCTCA
CTAAAGGGAACAAAAGCTGGAGCTGCAAGCTTAATGTAGTCTTATGCAATACTCTTGTAGTCTTGCAACA
TGGTAACGATGAGTTAGCAACATGCCTTACAAGGAGAGAAAAAGCACCGTGCATGCCGATTGGTGGAAGT
AAGGTGGTACGATCGTGCCTTATTAGGAAGGCAACAGACGGGTCTGACATGGATTGGACGAACCACTGAA
TTGCCGCATTGCAGAGATATTGTATTTAAGTGCCTAGCTCGATACATAAACGGGTCTCTCTGGTTAGACC
AGATCTGAGCCTGGGAGCTCTCTGGCTAACTAGGGAACCCACTGCTTAAGCCTCAATAAAGCTTGCCTTG
AGTGCTTCAAGTAGTGTGTGCCCGTCTGTTGTGTGACTCTGGTAACTAGAGATCCCTCAGACCCTTTTAG
TCAGTGTGGAAAATCTCTAGCAGTGGCGCCCGAACAGGGACTTGAAAGCGAAAGGGAAACCAGAGGAGCT
CTCTCGACGCAGGACTCGGCTTGCTGAAGCGCGCACGGCAAGAGGCGAGGGGCGGCGACTGGTGAGTACG
CCAAAAATTTTGACTAGCGGAGGCTAGAAGGAGAGAGATGGGTGCGAGAGCGTCAGTATTAAGCGGGGGA
GAATTAGATCGCGATGGGAAAAAATTCGGTTAAGGCCAGGGGGAAAGAAAAAATATAAATTAAAACATAT
AGTATGGGCAAGCAGGGAGCTAGAACGATTCGCAGTTAATCCTGGCCTGTTAGAAACATCAGAAGGCTGT
AGACAAATACTGGGACAGCTACAACCATCCCTTCAGACAGGATCAGAAGAACTTAGATCATTATATAATA
CAGTAGCAACCCTCTATTGTGTGCATCAAAGGATAGAGATAAAAGACACCAAGGAAGCTTTAGACAAGAT
AGAGGAAGAGCAAAACAAAAGTAAGACCACCGCACAGCAAGCGGCCGCTGATCTTCAGACCTGGAGGAGG
AGATATGAGGGACAATTGGAGAAGTGAATTATATAAATATAAAGTAGTAAAAATTGAACCATTAGGAGTA
GCACCCACCAAGGCAAAGAGAAGAGTGGTGCAGAGAGAAAAAAGAGCAGTGGGAATAGGAGCTTTGTTCC
TTGGGTTCTTGGGAGCAGCAGGAAGCACTATGGGCGCAGCGTCAATGACGCTGACGGTACAGGCCAGACA
ATTATTGTCTGGTATAGTGCAGCAGCAGAACAATTTGCTGAGGGCTATTGAGGCGCAACAGCATCTGTTG
CAACTCACAGTCTGGGGCATCAAGCAGCTCCAGGCAAGAATCCTGGCTGTGGAAAGATACCTAAAGGATC
AACAGCTCCTGGGGATTTGGGGTTGCTCTGGAAAACTCATTTGCACCACTGCTGTGCCTTGGAATGCTAG
TTGGAGTAATAAATCTCTGGAACAGATTTGGAATCACACGACCTGGATGGAGTGGGACAGAGAAATTAAC
AATTACACAAGCTTAATACACTCCTTAATTGAAGAATCGCAAAACCAGCAAGAAAAGAATGAACAAGAAT
TATTGGAATTAGATAAATGGGCAAGTTTGTGGAATTGGTTTAACATAACAAATTGGCTGTGGTATATAAA
ATTATTCATAATGATAGTAGGAGGCTTGGTAGGTTTAAGAATAGTTTTTGCTGTACTTTCTATAGTGAAT
AGAGTTAGGCAGGGATATTCACCATTATCGTTTCAGACCCACCTCCCAACCCCGAGGGGACCCAGAGAGG
GCCTATTTCCCATGATTCCTTCATATTTGCATATACGATACAAGGCTGTTAGAGAGATAATTAGAATTAA
TTTGACTGTAAACACAAAGATATTAGTACAAAATACGTGACGTAGAAAGTAATAATTTCTTGGGTAGTTT
GCAGTTTTAAAATTATGTTTTAAAATGGACTATCATATGCTTACCGTAACTTGAAAGTATTTCGATTTCT
TGGCTTTATATATCTTGTGGAAAGGACGAAACACCGTGTGAAGTTACTTGAACGAGGTTTTAGAGCTAGA
AATAGCAAGTTAAAATAAGGCTAGTCCGTTATCAACTTGAAAAAGTGGCACCGAGTCGGTGCTTTTTTAA
GCTTGGCGTAACTAGATCTTGAGACAAATGGCAGTATTCATCCACAATTTTAAAAGAAAAGGGGGGATTG
GGGGGTACAGTGCAGGGGAAAGAATAGTAGACATAATAGCAACAGACATACAAACTAAAGAATTACAAAA
ACAAATTACAAAAATTCAAAATTTTCGGGTTTATTACAGGGACAGCAGAGATCCACTTTGGCGCCGGCTC
GAGGGGG
