>Addgene plasmid #76986 | STK33 gRNA (BRDN0001149120) | depositor partial sequence | sequence record 144446 | Target Sequence
TGTGAAGTTACTTGAACGAG
