>Addgene plasmid #76986 | STK33 gRNA (BRDN0001149120) | addgene partial sequence | sequence record 186891 | hU6-F
AGAAAGTAATAATTTCTTGGGTAGTTTGCAGTTTTAAAATTATGTTTTAAAATGGACTATCATATGCTTA
CCGTAACTTGAAAGTATTTCGATTTCTTGGCTTTATATATCTTGTGGAAAGGACGAAACACCGTGTGAAG
TTACTTGAACGAGGTTTTAGAGCTAGAAATAGCAAGTTAAAATAAGGCTAGTCCGTTATCAACTTGAAAA
AGTGGCACCGAGTCGGTGCTTTTTTAAGCTTGGCGTAACTAGATCTTGAGACAAATGGCAGTATTCATCC
ACAATTTTAAAAGAAAAGGGGGGATTGGGGGGTACAGTGCAGGGGAAAGAATAGTAGACATAATAGCAAC
AGACATACAAACTAAAGAATTACAAAAACAAATTACAAAAATTCAAAATTTTCGGGTTTATTACAGGGAC
AGCAGAGATCCACTTTGGCGCCGGCTCGAGGGGGCCCGGGTGCAAAGATGGATAAAGTTTTAAACAGAGA
GGAATCTTTGCAGCTAATGGACCTTCTAGGTCTTGAAAGGAGTGGGAATTGGCTCCGGTGCCCGTCAGTG
GGCAGAGCGC
